>Addgene plasmid #106706 | gh25 | addgene full sequence | sequence record 243054 | Addgene NGS Result
GAGGGCCTATTTCCCATGATTCCTTCATATTTGCATATACGATACAAGGCTGTTAGAGAGATAATTGGAA
TTAATTTGACTGTAAACACAAAGATATTAGTACAAAATACGTGACGTAGAAAGTAATAATTTCTTGGGTA
GTTTGCAGTTTTAAAATTATGTTTTAAAATGGACTATCATATGCTTACCGTAACTTGAAAGTATTTCGAT
TTCTTGGCTTTATATATCTTGTGGAAAGGACGAAACACCGAGGGACACATGGGCCTTCGGTTTTAGAGCT
AGAAATAGCAAGTTAAAATAAGGCTAGTCCGTTATCAACTTGAAAAAGTGGCACCGAGTCGGTGCTTTTT
TGTTTTAGAGCTAGAAATAGCAAGTTAAAATAAGGCTAGTCCGTTTTTAGCGCGTGCGCCAATTCTGCAG
ACAAATGGCTCTAGAGGGCCGCAGGAACCCCTAGTGATGGAGTTGGCCACTCCCTCTCTGCGCGCTCGCT
CGCTCACTGAGGCCGGGCGACCAAAGGTCGCCCGACGCCCGGGCTTTGCCCGGGCGGCCTCAGTGAGCGA
GCGAGCGCGCAGCTGCCTGCAGGGGCGCCTGATGCGGTATTTTCTCCTTACGCATCTGTGCGGTATTTCA
CACCGCATA
[95 nt withheld, positions 640-734]
T
[46 nt withheld, positions 736-781]
C
[141 nt withheld, positions 783-923]
CCTTTGACGTTGGAGTCCACGTTCTTT
[37 nt withheld, positions 951-987]
ACTCTATCTCGGGCTATTCTTTTGATTTATAAGGGATTTTGCCGATTTCGGTCTATTGGTTAAAAAATGA
GCTGATTTAACAAAAATTTAACGCGAATTTTAACAAAATATTAACGTTTACAATTTTATGGTGCACTCTC
AGTACAATCTGCTCTGATGCCGCATAGTTAAGCCAGCCCCGACACCCGCCAACACCCGCTGACGCGCCCT
GACGGGCTTGTCTGCTCCCGGCATCCGCTTACAGACAAGCTGTGACCGTCTCCGGGAGCTGCATGTGTCA
GAGGTTTTCACCGTCATCACCGAAACGCGCGAGACGAAAGGGCCTCGTGATACGCCTATTTTTATAGGTT
AATGTCATGATAATAATGGTTTCTTAGACGTCAGGTGGCACTTTTCGGGGAAATGTGCGCGGAACCCCTA
TTTGTTTATTTTTCTAAATACATTCAAATATGTATCCGCTCATGAGACAATAACCCTGATAAATGCTTCA
ATAATATTGAAAAAGGAAGAGTATGAGTATTCAACATTTCCGTGTCGCCCTTATTCCCTTTTTTGCGGCA
TTTTGCCTTCCTGTTTTTGCTCACCCAGAAACGCTGGTGAAAGTAAAAGATGCTGAAGATCAGTTGGGTG
CACGAGTGGGTTACATCGAACTGGATCTCAACAGCGGTAAGATCCTTGAGAGTTTTCGCCCCGAAGAACG
TTTTCCAATGATGAGCACTTTTAAAGTTCTGCTATGTGGCGCGGTATTATCCCGTATTGACGCCGGGCAA
GAGCAACTCGGTCGCCGCATACACTATTCTCAGAATGACTTGGTTGAGTACTCACCAGTCACAGAAAAGC
ATCTTACGGATGGCATGACAGTAAGAGAATTATGCAGTGCTGCCATAACCATGAGTGATAACACTGCGGC
CAACTTACTTCTGACAACGATCGGAGGACCGAAGGAGCTAACCGCTTTTTTGCACAACATGGGGGATCAT
GTAACTCGCCTTGATCGTTGGGAACCGGAGCTGAATGAAGCCATACCAAACGACGAGCGTGACACCACGA
TGCCTGTAGCAATGGCAACAACGTTGCGCAAACTATTAACTGGCGAACTACTTACTCTAGCTTCCCGGCA
ACAATTAATAGACTGGATGGAGGCGGATAAAGTTGCAGGACCACTTCTGCGCTCGGCCCTTCCGGCTGGC
TGGTTTATTGCTGATAAATCTGGAGCCGGTGAGCGTGGAAGCCGCGGTATCATTGCAGCACTGGGGCCAG
ATGGTAAGCCCTCCCGTATCGTAGTTATCTACACGACGGGGAGTCAGGCAACTATGGATGAACGAAATAG
ACAGATCGCTGAGATAGGTGCCTCACTGATTAAGCATTGGTAACTGTCAGACCAAGTTTACTCATATATA
CTTTAGATTGATTTAAAACTTCATTTTTAATTTAAAAGGATCTAGGTGAAGATCCTTTTTGATAATCTCA
TGACCAAAATCCCTTAACGTGAGTTTTCGTTCCACTGAGCGTCAGACCCCGTAGAAAAGATCAAAGGATC
TTCTTGAGATCCTTTTTTTCTGCGCGTAATCTGCTGCTTGCAAACAAAAAAACCACCGCTACCAGCGGTG
GTTTGTTTGCCGGATCAAGAGCTACCAACTCTTTTTCCGAAGGTAACTGGCTTCAGCAGAGCGCAGATAC
CAAATACTGTTCTTCTAGTGTAGCCGTAGTTAGGCCACCACTTCAAGAACTCTGTAGCACCGCCTACATA
CCTCGCTCTGCTAATCCTGTTACCAGTGGCTGCTGCCAGTGGCGATAAGTCGTGTCTTACCGGGTTGGAC
TCAAGACGATAGTTACCGGATAAGGCGCAGCGGTCGGGCTGAACGGGGGGTTCGTGCACACAGCCCAGCT
TGGAGCGAACGACCTACACCGAACTGAGATACCTACAGCGTGAGCTATGAGAAAGCGCCACGCTTCCCGA
AGGGAGAAAGGCGGACAGGTATCCGGTAAGCGGCAGGGTCGGAACAGGAGAGCGCACGAGGGAGCTTCCA
GGGGGAAACGCCTGGTATCTTTATAGTCCTGTCGGGTTTCGCCACCTCTGACTTGAGCGTCGATTTTTGT
GATGCTCGTCAGGGGGGCGGAGCCTATGGAAAAACGCCAGCAACGCGGCCTTTTTACGGTTCCTGGCCTT
TTGCTGGCCTTTTGCTCACATGT
Features (pLannotate 1.2.2; 11 found; start..end, strand, type, name):
      1..241     +  promoter       U6 promoter: RNA polymerase III promoter for human U6 snRNA
    270..345     +  misc_RNA       gRNA scaffold: guide RNA scaffold for the Streptococcus pyogenes CRISPR/Cas9 system
    352..395     +  misc_RNA       gRNA scaffold (fragment): guide RNA scaffold for the Streptococcus pyogenes CRISPR/Cas9 system
    443..583     +  repeat_region  AAV2 ITR: inverted terminal repeat of adeno-associated virus serotype 2 inverted
    588..639     -  misc_feature   bom (fragment): basis of mobility region from pBR322
    658..1113    +  rep_origin     f1 ori (sequence partly withheld): f1 bacteriophage origin of replication; arrow indicates direction of (+) strand synthesis
   1114..1163    -  misc_feature   bom (fragment): basis of mobility region from pBR322
   1265..1300    -  CDS            rop (fragment): Rop protein, which maintains plasmids at low copy number; rop
   1395..1499    +  promoter       AmpR promoter: bla
   1500..2360    +  CDS            AmpR: β-lactamase; bla; confers resistance to ampicillin, carbenicillin, and related antibiotics
   2531..3119    +  rep_origin     ori: high-copy-number ColE1/pMB1/pBR322/pUC origin of replication
