[The description below was written by a language model from this plasmid's Addgene catalogue record and pLannotate feature annotations shown in this document.]
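Description:
gh25 is a small mammalian guide RNA expression plasmid built on the pU6 uni backbone, carrying a single guide directed against human POMGNT1, a glycosyltransferase gene. It belongs to a validated gRNA collection covering the human glycosyltransferase genes for CRISPR/Cas9 targeting. In bacteria it is maintained as a high-copy plasmid through a ColE1/pUC-type origin and selected with ampicillin via a β-lactamase gene driven by its own promoter.

The payload is a compact RNA polymerase III cassette. A human U6 snRNA promoter sits at the start of the sequenced record, followed by a short unannotated gap of a size consistent with the 20-nucleotide protospacer, and then the Streptococcus pyogenes Cas9 guide RNA scaffold. U6-driven transcription therefore yields a single guide RNA that directs SpCas9 to the POMGNT1 locus. No Cas9 coding sequence, reporter, or mammalian selection marker is annotated, so the nuclease must be supplied from a separate construct or a Cas9-expressing cell line.

The annotation also detects a second, partial scaffold fragment just downstream of the full scaffold, a single AAV2 inverted terminal repeat, an f1 phage origin, and short fragments of the pBR322 bom and rop regions. These look like carry-over from the backbone's parentage. With only one ITR annotated, the record gives no support for use as an AAV packaging vector. The sequenced record is 3,180 nt, notably larger than the listed backbone size of 2,376 bp, a discrepancy the record does not explain. The cloning sites used for guide insertion are also not recorded. Typical use is transient co-delivery with Cas9 to knock out POMGNT1 in human cells.
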