Addgene plasmid #106706: gh25
Purpose: expression of gRNA targeting POMGNT1
Depositing lab: Eric-Paul Bennett. Depositing organization: University of Copenhagen. Publication: A validated gRNA library for CRISPR/Cas9 targeting of the human glycosyltransferase genome. Narimatsu Y, Joshi HJ, Zhang Y, Gomes C, Chen YH, Lorenzetti F, Furukawa S, Schjoldager K, Hansen L, Clausen H, Bennett EP, Wandall HH. Glycobiology. 2018 Jan 5. pii: 4791732. doi: 10.1093/glycob/cwx101. PubMed 29315387.
Backbone
  Vector backbone: pU6 uni
  Backbone manufacturer: Eric-Paul Bennett (Addgene plasmid # 68369)
  Backbone size w/o insert (bp): 2376
  Vector type: Mammalian Expression
Growth in bacteria
  Bacterial resistance: Ampicillin, 100 μg/mL
  Growth temperature: 37°C
  Growth strain: DH5alpha
  Copy number: High Copy
Gene/Insert
  Gene/Insert name: POMGNT1
  gRNA/shRNA sequence: GAGGGACACATGGGCCTTCG
  Species: H. sapiens (human)
  Entrez Gene: POMGNT1 (a.k.a. GNTI.2, GnT I.2, LGMD2O, LGMDR15, MEB, MGAT1.2, RP76, gnT-I.2)
  Cloning method: Restriction Enzyme; 5′ cloning site unknown (unknown if destroyed); 3′ cloning site unknown (unknown if destroyed)
  Sequencing primers: 5′ T7NP
Terms and licenses: Academic/Nonprofit Terms; Industry Terms: Not Available to Industry
How to cite: gh25 was a gift from Eric-Paul Bennett (Addgene plasmid # 106706 ; http://n2t.net/addgene:106706 ; RRID:Addgene_106706)
